Addgene plasmid #234187: pAIP4_4QB4
Purpose: Heterologous protein expression of thermonuclease (TNase) in Escherichia coli
Depositing lab: Christopher Bahl. Depositing organization: AI Proteins. Publication: Facile, high-throughput protein purification enabled by high-efficiency protease elution. Cárcamo Noriega EN, Truebridge IS, Teets FD 3rd, Bowman JW 3rd, Rodriguez N, Howard TA, Bahl CD. Protein Sci. 2026 Sep;35(9):e70746. doi: 10.1002/pro.70746. PubMed 42555168.
Backbone
  Vector backbone: pET29b
  Backbone size w/o insert (bp): 5679
  Vector type: Bacterial Expression
Growth in bacteria
  Bacterial resistance: Kanamycin, 50 μg/mL
  Growth temperature: 37°C
  Growth strain: DH10B
  Copy number: High Copy
Gene/Insert
  Gene/Insert name: 4QB4 (alt names: NUC_STAAU; Thermonuclease (TNase) (EC 3.1.31.1) (Micrococcal nuclease) (Staphylococcal nuclease))
  Species: Staphylococcus aureus
  Insert size (bp): 408
  Promoter: T7
  Tag / fusion protein: 10x HisTag-Smt3 (N terminal on backbone)
  Cloning method: Golden Gate
  Sequencing primers: 5′ T7-promoter; 3′ T7-Term
Resource information
  A portion of this plasmid was derived from a plasmid made by: Synthetic DNA
Terms and licenses: Academic/Nonprofit Terms; Industry Terms
Depositor comments: 5' cloning site: BsaI (destroyed), 3' cloning site: BsaI (destroyed). Thermonuclease (TNase) (EC 3.1.31.1) (Micrococcal nuclease) (Staphylococcal nuclease).
How to cite: pAIP4_4QB4 was a gift from Christopher Bahl (Addgene plasmid # 234187 ; http://n2t.net/addgene:234187 ; RRID:Addgene_234187)
