[The description below was written by a language model from this plasmid's Addgene catalogue record and pLannotate feature annotations shown in this document.]
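Description:
pAIP4_4QB4 is a bacterial expression plasmid built on the pET29b backbone for producing Staphylococcus aureus thermonuclease (TNase, also known as micrococcal or staphylococcal nuclease) in Escherichia coli. It is propagated through a ColE1/pMB1-type origin accompanied by the rop gene and the pBR322 bom region, and is selected with kanamycin through an aminoglycoside phosphotransferase (KanR) cassette. The catalogue lists it as high copy, although rop normally moderates copy number in pET-type vectors. An f1 origin is also present, and short tetracycline-resistance fragments flanking lacI are nonfunctional remnants of the pBR322-derived backbone.

The expression cassette is the standard pET arrangement: a T7 promoter followed by a lac operator, the T7 gene 10 ribosome binding site, and a T7 terminator, with a plasmid-borne lacI gene supplying repressor. Expression therefore depends on a host that provides T7 RNA polymerase and is inducible with IPTG. The 408 bp nuclease coding segment, derived from synthetic DNA, was inserted by Golden Gate assembly through BsaI sites that were destroyed in the process. It sits in frame behind an N-terminal polyhistidine tag (10xHis according to the catalogue) and yeast Smt3, the SUMO homologue. This pairing allows capture on metal-affinity resin, and SUMO fusions are generally removable by a SUMO-specific protease, consistent with the associated work on high-throughput purification by protease elution.

The feature table also detects partial His-tag and SET1 solubility-tag matches downstream of the nuclease. The record does not state whether these are translated as part of the product.
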