Features (pLannotate 1.2.2; 21 found; start..end, strand, type, name):
    421..468     -  terminator     T7 terminator: transcription terminator for bacteriophage T7 RNA polymerase
    476..525     -  CDS            SET1 (fragment): solubility-enhancement tag derived from T7 phage gene 10B
    535..552     -  CDS            9xHis (fragment): 9xHis affinity tag
    571..978     -  CDS            nuc (fragment): NUC_STAAC - Experimental evidence at protein level: Swiss-Prot protein existence level 1. Enzyme that catalyzes the hydrolysis of both DNA and RNA at the 5' position of the phosphodiester bond. From Staphylococcus aureus (strain COL).
    982..1278    -  CDS            SMT3: SMT3_YEAST - Experimental evidence at protein level: Swiss-Prot protein existence level 1. Not known; suppressor of MIF2 mutations. From Saccharomyces cerevisiae (strain ATCC 204508 / S288c) (Baker's yeast).
   1286..1305    -  CDS            7xHis (fragment): 6xHis affinity tag
   1337..1359    -  RBS            RBS: efficient ribosome binding site from bacteriophage T7 gene 10 (Olins and Rangwala, 1989)
   1374..1398    -  protein_bind   lac operator: The lac repressor binds to the lac operator to inhibit transcription in E. coli. This inhibition can be relieved by adding lactose or isopropyl-β-D-thiogalactopyranoside (IPTG). lac repressor encoded by lacI
   1399..1417    -  promoter       T7 promoter: promoter for bacteriophage T7 RNA polymerase
   1443..1722    +  CDS            TcR (fragment): tetracycline efflux protein; tet; confers resistance to tetracycline
   1730..1807    +  promoter       lacI promoter: lacI
   1808..2890    +  CDS            lacI: lac repressor; lacI; The lac repressor binds to the lac operator to inhibit transcription in E. coli. This inhibition can be relieved by adding lactose or isopropyl-β-D-thiogalactopyranoside (IPTG).
   2903..2924    +  protein_bind   CAP binding site: CAP binding activates transcription in the presence of cAMP. E. coli catabolite activator protein
   2939..3230    +  CDS            TcR (fragment): tetracycline efflux protein; tet; confers resistance to tetracycline
   3302..3682    -  CDS            YPB1_ECOLX: Protein predicted: Swiss-Prot protein existence level 4. From Escherichia coli.
   3699..3890    +  CDS            rop: Rop protein, which maintains plasmids at low copy number; rop
   3992..4131    +  misc_feature   bom: basis of mobility region from pBR322
   4317..4905    -  rep_origin     ori: high-copy-number ColE1/pMB1/pBR322/pUC origin of replication
   5027..5842    +  CDS            KanR: aminoglycoside phosphotransferase; aph(3')-Ia; confers resistance to kanamycin in bacteria or G418 (Geneticin®) in eukaryotes
   5851..5908    -  promoter       AmpR promoter (fragment): bla
   5961..384     -  rep_origin     f1 ori (across the origin) (sequence partly withheld): f1 bacteriophage origin of replication; arrow indicates direction of (+) strand synthesis
>Addgene plasmid #234187 | pAIP4_4QB4 | addgene full sequence | sequence record 464152 | Addgene NGS Result
AGGCCGAAATCGGCAAAATCCCTTATAAATCAAAAGAATAGACCGAGATAGGGT
[37 nt withheld, positions 55-91]
AAAGAACGTGGACTCCAACGTCAAAGG
[49 nt withheld, positions 119-167]
T
[91 nt withheld, positions 169-259]
G
[124 nt withheld, positions 261-384]
CCCATTCGCCAATCCGGATATAGTTCCTCCTTTCAGCAAAAAACCCCTCAAGACCCGTTTAGAGGCCCCA
AGGGGTTATGCTAGTTATTGCTCAGCGGTGGCAGCAGCCAACTCAGCTTCCTTTCGGGCTTTGTTAGCAG
CCGGATCTCAGTGGTGGTGGTGGTGGTGCTCGAGTCATTACGAACCGGACCAGATGTTCAGCTTCTCTTT
CTTTGCCTGCGCTTCGCTTTTACGCAGGTGCTGTTCATGGGTGTTGTTCGGTTTATAAACGTAAGCAACT
TTGGCTAAACCCTGGCGCACCAGCGCTTCATTAACCATTTTGCCGTCAGCATAAATGTACGCCAAACCAC
GGCCGTATTTATCGGTACGTTGGCCCTTGTCGAACTCGACCTCGATCTTCTTTGCATTTTCCAGCATCTT
TTTGGTGAACGCGCTGGCCTCCGGACCGTACTTCTCTACACCCTTTTTTGGGTGCTTGGTTTCCGGAGTG
TCCACGAGCAACAGGCGAAAGGTCATCGGTTGGCCTTTATACATCACTTTCAGCGTATCACCATCAATCG
CCTTTATTAGTGTAGCGGGTTCTTTGTGTAACTTTCCAGAGCCGCCAATCTGTTCACGGTGGGCTTCAAT
GATGTCGTTGTCTTCCATGTCCAGGTCTTCCGGCGCTTGATCTGCCTGGATGCGAATACCGTCATACAGG
AAACGCAGGCTATCCATTTCCTTGCCCTGACGTTTGGCAAACGCTTCCATCAGGCGACGCAGCGGCGTGG
TCTTTTTGATCTTAAAGAAAATTTCAGAGCTGCCGTCACTAACTTTCAGGTTAATATGGGTTTCCGGTTT
CACTTCCGGCTTGACTTCCGGCTTTGCTTCTTGGTTGACTTCCGAATCTTGCAGGCTACCGTGGTGATGG
TGATGGTGATGATGGTGATGAATCTTCGCCATCATATGTATATCTCCTTCTTAAAGTTAAACAAAATTAT
TTCTAGAGGGGAATTGTTATCCGCTCACAATTCCCCTATAGTGAGTCGTATTAATTTCGCGGGATCGAGA
TCGATCTCGATCCTCTACGCCGGACGCATCGTGGCCGGCATCACCGGCGCCACAGGTGCGGTTGCTGGCG
CCTATATCGCCGACATCACCGATGGGGAAGATCGGGCTCGCCACTTCGGGCTCATGAGCGCTTGTTTCGG
CGTGGGTATGGTGGCAGGCCCCGTGGCCGGGGGACTGTTGGGCGCCATCTCCTTGCATGCACCATTCCTT
GCGGCGGCGGTGCTCAACGGCCTCAACCTACTACTGGGCTGCTTCCTAATGCAGGAGTCGCATAAGGGAG
AGCGTCGAGATCCCGGACACCATCGAATGGCGCAAAACCTTTCGCGGTATGGCATGATAGCGCCCGGAAG
AGAGTCAATTCAGGGTGGTGAATGTGAAACCAGTAACGTTATACGATGTCGCAGAGTATGCCGGTGTCTC
TTATCAGACCGTTTCCCGCGTGGTGAACCAGGCCAGCCACGTTTCTGCGAAAACGCGGGAAAAAGTGGAA
GCGGCGATGGCGGAGCTGAATTACATTCCCAACCGCGTGGCACAACAACTGGCGGGCAAACAGTCGTTGC
TGATTGGCGTTGCCACCTCCAGTCTGGCCCTGCACGCGCCGTCGCAAATTGTCGCGGCGATTAAATCTCG
CGCCGATCAACTGGGTGCCAGCGTGGTGGTGTCGATGGTAGAACGAAGCGGCGTCGAAGCCTGTAAAGCG
GCGGTGCACAATCTTCTCGCGCAACGCGTCAGTGGGCTGATCATTAACTATCCGCTGGATGACCAGGATG
CCATTGCTGTGGAAGCTGCCTGCACTAATGTTCCGGCGTTATTTCTTGATGTCTCTGACCAGACACCCAT
CAACAGTATTATTTTCTCCCATGAAGACGGTACGCGACTGGGCGTGGAGCATCTGGTCGCATTGGGTCAC
CAGCAAATCGCGCTGTTAGCGGGCCCATTAAGTTCTGTCTCGGCGCGTCTGCGTCTGGCTGGCTGGCATA
AATATCTCACTCGCAATCAAATTCAGCCGATAGCGGAACGGGAAGGCGACTGGAGTGCCATGTCCGGTTT
TCAACAAACCATGCAAATGCTGAATGAGGGCATCGTTCCCACTGCGATGCTGGTTGCCAACGATCAGATG
GCGCTGGGCGCAATGCGCGCCATTACCGAGTCCGGGCTGCGCGTTGGTGCGGACATCTCGGTAGTGGGAT
ACGACGATACCGAAGACAGCTCATGTTATATCCCGCCGTTAACCACCATCAAACAGGATTTTCGCCTGCT
GGGGCAAACCAGCGTGGACCGCTTGCTGCAACTCTCTCAGGGCCAGGCGGTGAAGGGCAATCAGCTGTTG
CCCGTCTCACTGGTGAAAAGAAAAACCACCCTGGCGCCCAATACGCAAACCGCCTCTCCCCGCGCGTTGG
CCGATTCATTAATGCAGCTGGCACGACAGGTTTCCCGACTGGAAAGCGGGCAGTGAGCGCAACGCAATTA
ATGTAAGTTAGCTCACTCATTAGGCACCGGGATCTCGACCGATGCCCTTGAGAGCCTTCAACCCAGTCAG
CTCCTTCCGGTGGGCGCGGGGCATGACTATCGTCGCCGCACTTATGACTGTCTTCTTTATCATGCAACTC
GTAGGACAGGTGCCGGCAGCGCTCTGGGTCATTTTCGGCGAGGACCGCTTTCGCTGGAGCGCGACGATGA
TCGGCCTGTCGCTTGCGGTATTCGGAATCTTGCACGCCCTCGCTCAAGCCTTCGTCACTGGTCCCGCCAC
CAAACGTTTCGGCGAGAAGCAGGCCATTATCGCCGGCATGGCGGCCCCACGGGTGCGCATGATCGTGCTC
CTGTCGTTGAGGACCCGGCTAGGCTGGCGGGGTTGCCTTACTGGTTAGCAGAATGAATCACCGATACGCG
AGCGAACGTGAAGCGACTGCTGCTGCAAAACGTCTGCGACCTGAGCAACAACATGAATGGTCTTCGGTTT
CCGTGTTTCGTAAAGTCTGGAAACGCGGAAGTCAGCGCCCTGCACCATTATGTTCCGGATCTGCATCGCA
GGATGCTGCTGGCTACCCTGTGGAACACCTACATCTGTATTAACGAAGCGCTGGCATTGACCCTGAGTGA
TTTTTCTCTGGTCCCGCCGCATCCATACCGCCAGTTGTTTACCCTCACAACGTTCCAGTAACCGGGCATG
TTCATCATCAGTAACCCGTATCGTGAGCATCCTCTCTCGTTTCATCGGTATCATTACCCCCATGAACAGA
AATCCCCCTTACACGGAGGCATCAGTGACCAAACAGGAAAAAACCGCCCTTAACATGGCCCGCTTTATCA
GAAGCCAGACATTAACGCTTCTGGAGAAACTCAACGAGCTGGACGCGGATGAACAGGCAGACATCTGTGA
ATCGCTTCACGACCACGCTGATGAGCTTTACCGCAGCTGCCTCGCGCGTTTCGGTGATGACGGTGAAAAC
CTCTGACACATGCAGCTCCCGGAGACGGTCACAGCTTGTCTGTAAGCGGATGCCGGGAGCAGACAAGCCC
GTCAGGGCGCGTCAGCGGGTGTTGGCGGGTGTCGGGGCGCAGCCATGACCCAGTCACGTAGCGATAGCGG
AGTGTATACTGGCTTAACTATGCGGCATCAGAGCAGATTGTACTGAGAGTGCACCATTGCGGTGTGAAAT
ACCGCACAGATGCGTAAGGAGAAAATACCGCATCAGGCGCTCTTCCGCTTCCTCGCTCACTGACTCGCTG
CGCTCGGTCGTTCGGCTGCGGCGAGCGGTATCAGCTCACTCAAAGGCGGTAATACGGTTATCCACAGAAT
CAGGGGATAACGCAGGAAAGAACATGTGAGCAAAAGGCCAGCAAAAGGCCAGGAACCGTAAAAAGGCCGC
GTTGCTGGCGTTTTTCCATAGGCTCCGCCCCCCTGACGAGCATCACAAAAATCGACGCTCAAGTCAGAGG
TGGCGAAACCCGACAGGACTATAAAGATACCAGGCGTTTCCCCCTGGAAGCTCCCTCGTGCGCTCTCCTG
TTCCGACCCTGCCGCTTACCGGATACCTGTCCGCCTTTCTCCCTTCGGGAAGCGTGGCGCTTTCTCATAG
CTCACGCTGTAGGTATCTCAGTTCGGTGTAGGTCGTTCGCTCCAAGCTGGGCTGTGTGCACGAACCCCCC
GTTCAGCCCGACCGCTGCGCCTTATCCGGTAACTATCGTCTTGAGTCCAACCCGGTAAGACACGACTTAT
CGCCACTGGCAGCAGCCACTGGTAACAGGATTAGCAGAGCGAGGTATGTAGGCGGTGCTACAGAGTTCTT
GAAGTGGTGGCCTAACTACGGCTACACTAGAAGGACAGTATTTGGTATCTGCGCTCTGCTGAAGCCAGTT
ACCTTCGGAAAAAGAGTTGGTAGCTCTTGATCCGGCAAACAAACCACCGCTGGTAGCGGTGGTTTTTTTG
TTTGCAAGCAGCAGATTACGCGCAGAAAAAAAGGATCTCAAGAAGATCCTTTGATCTTTTCTACGGGGTC
TGACGCTCAGTGGAACGAAAACTCACGTTAAGGGATTTTGGTCATGAACAATAAAACTGTCTGCTTACAT
AAACAGTAATACAAGGGGTGTTATGAGCCATATTCAACGGGAAACGTCTTGCTCTAGGCCGCGATTAAAT
TCCAACATGGATGCTGATTTATATGGGTATAAATGGGCTCGCGATAATGTCGGGCAATCAGGTGCGACAA
TCTATCGATTGTATGGGAAGCCCGATGCGCCAGAGTTGTTTCTGAAACATGGCAAAGGTAGCGTTGCCAA
TGATGTTACAGATGAGATGGTCAGACTAAACTGGCTGACGGAATTTATGCCTCTTCCGACCATCAAGCAT
TTTATCCGTACTCCTGATGATGCATGGTTACTCACCACTGCGATCCCCGGGAAAACAGCATTCCAGGTAT
TAGAAGAATATCCTGATTCAGGTGAAAATATTGTTGATGCGCTGGCAGTGTTCCTGCGCCGGTTGCATTC
GATTCCTGTTTGTAATTGTCCTTTTAACAGCGATCGCGTATTTCGTCTCGCTCAGGCGCAATCACGAATG
AATAACGGTTTGGTTGATGCGAGTGATTTTGATGACGAGCGTAATGGCTGGCCTGTTGAACAAGTCTGGA
AAGAAATGCATAAACTTTTGCCATTCTCACCGGATTCAGTCGTCACTCATGGTGATTTCTCACTTGATAA
CCTTATTTTTGACGAGGGGAAATTAATAGGTTGTATTGATGTTGGACGAGTCGGAATCGCAGACCGATAC
CAGGATCTTGCCATCCTATGGAACTGCCTCGGTGAGTTTTCTCCTTCATTACAGAAACGGCTTTTTCAAA
AATATGGTATTGATAATCCTGATATGAATAAATTGCAGTTTCATTTGATGCTCGATGAGTTTTTCTAAGA
ATTAATTCATGAGCGGATACATATTTGAATGTATTTAGAAAAATAAACAAATAGGGGTTCCGCGCACATT
TCCCCGAAAAGTGCCACCTAAATTGTAAGCGTTAATATTTTGTTAAAATTCGCGTTAAATTTTTGTTAAA
TCAGCTCATTTTTTAACCAAT
